Addgene plasmid #71849: pMES140
Purpose: Complementation of NME1 gene disruption or mutation in yeast
Depositing lab: David Clayton & Mark Schmitt. Depositing organization: Stanford University. Publication: Nuclear RNase MRP is required for correct processing of pre-5.8S rRNA in Saccharomyces cerevisiae. Schmitt ME, Clayton DA. Mol Cell Biol. 1993 Dec;13(12):7935-41. PubMed 8247008.
Backbone
  Vector backbone: pRS315
  Total vector size (bp): 7000
  Vector type: Yeast Expression
  Selectable markers: LEU2
Growth in bacteria
  Bacterial resistance: Ampicillin, 100 μg/mL
  Growth temperature: 37°C
  Growth strain: DH5alpha
  Copy number: Unknown
Gene/Insert
  Gene/Insert name: NME1
  Species: S. cerevisiae (budding yeast)
  Entrez Gene: NME1 (a.k.a. YNCN0013W)
  Promoter: NME1
  Cloning method: Unknown
  Sequencing primers: 5′ M13-F20; 3′ M13R
Terms and licenses: Academic/Nonprofit Terms; Industry Terms: Not Available to Industry
Depositor comments: CEN, LEU2 based plasmid with NME1 gene region sufficient for NME1 expression in yeast where NME1 gene is disrupted.
How to cite: pMES140 was a gift from David Clayton & Mark Schmitt (Addgene plasmid # 71849 ; http://n2t.net/addgene:71849 ; RRID:Addgene_71849)
