[The description below was written by a language model from this plasmid's Addgene catalogue record and pLannotate feature annotations shown in this document.]
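Description:
pMES140 is a yeast–E. coli shuttle plasmid built on the pRS315 backbone, a low-copy centromeric vector of about 7 kb. In yeast it is maintained through a CEN6/ARS element, which provides autonomous replication and stable segregation at roughly one copy per cell. It is selected by the LEU2 marker (3-isopropylmalate dehydrogenase under its own promoter) in leucine-auxotrophic strains. In bacteria it replicates from a ColE1/pUC-type origin and is selected with ampicillin via the β-lactamase gene. An f1 origin is also present for single-stranded DNA production. The short bom, rop, lacI, NFS1 and other yeast ORF fragments in the annotation are remnants of the backbone and of the genomic DNA flanking LEU2, not functional genes.

The insert is a Saccharomyces cerevisiae genomic fragment carrying NME1, cloned into the pBluescript-derived polylinker, which interrupts the lacZα region and is flanked by T7 and T3 promoters. NME1 does not encode a protein. It specifies the RNA subunit of RNase MRP, a ribonucleoprotein endonuclease, and the feature table accordingly annotates it as an RNase MRP non-coding RNA. Expression is driven by the native NME1 promoter contained in the fragment, and the depositor notes that the region is sufficient for NME1 expression. The annotation also detects the small nucleolar RNA snR66 downstream of NME1 within the same fragment.

The plasmid supplies wild-type NME1 to yeast strains in which the chromosomal gene is disrupted or mutated, allowing complementation tests. The associated study examined the role of nuclear RNase MRP in pre-5.8S rRNA processing.
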