Features (pLannotate 1.2.2; 23 found; start..end, strand, type, name):
    137..187     +  misc_feature   bom (fragment): basis of mobility region from pBR322
    186..302     +  CDS            NFS1 (fragment): NFS1_YEAST - Also known as SPL1 From Saccharomyces cerevisiae (strain ATCC 204508 / S288c) (Baker's yeast).
    664..1758    -  CDS            LEU2: 3-isopropylmalate dehydrogenase, required for leucine biosynthesis; S. cerevisiae LEU2; yeast auxotrophic marker
   1771..2175    -  promoter       LEU2 promoter: S. cerevisiae LEU2
   2315..2392    -  CDS            YO192_YEAST (fragment): Experimental evidence at protein level: Swiss-Prot protein existence level 1. From Saccharomyces cerevisiae (strain ATCC 204508 / S288c) (Baker's yeast).
   2422..2474    +  misc_feature   bom (fragment): basis of mobility region from pBR322
   2475..2930    -  rep_origin     f1 ori (sequence partly withheld): f1 bacteriophage origin of replication; arrow indicates direction of (+) strand synthesis
   2934..3091    -  CDS            lacZα (fragment): LacZα fragment of β-galactosidase; lacZ fragment
   3094..3112    +  promoter       T7 promoter: promoter for bacteriophage T7 RNA polymerase
   3121..3180    +  misc_feature   MCS (fragment): pBluescript multiple cloning site
   3462..3793    +  ncRNA          RNase MRP: Accession: RF00030 - RNase MRP
   3957..4057    +  ncRNA          snosnR66: Accession: RF00477 - Small nucleolar RNA snR66
   4216..4269    +  misc_feature   MCS (fragment): pBluescript multiple cloning site
   4281..4299    -  promoter       T3 promoter: promoter for bacteriophage T3 RNA polymerase
   4344..4360    -  protein_bind   lac operator: The lac repressor binds to the lac operator to inhibit transcription in E. coli. This inhibition can be relieved by adding lactose or isopropyl-β-D-thiogalactopyranoside (IPTG). lac repressor encoded by lacI
   4368..4398    -  promoter       lac promoter: promoter for the E. coli lac operon
   4413..4434    -  protein_bind   CAP binding site: CAP binding activates transcription in the presence of cAMP. E. coli catabolite activator protein
   4447..4539    -  CDS            lacI (fragment): lac repressor; lacI; The lac repressor binds to the lac operator to inhibit transcription in E. coli. This inhibition can be relieved by adding lactose or isopropyl-β-D-thiogalactopyranoside (IPTG).
   4722..5310    -  rep_origin     ori: high-copy-number ColE1/pMB1/pBR322/pUC origin of replication
   5481..6341    -  CDS            AmpR: β-lactamase; bla; confers resistance to ampicillin, carbenicillin, and related antibiotics
   6342..6446    -  promoter       AmpR promoter: bla
   6483..6986    +  misc_feature   CEN/ARS: S. cerevisiae CEN6 centromere fused to an autonomously replicating sequence
   7055..35      +  CDS            rop (fragment) (across the origin): Rop protein, which maintains plasmids at low copy number; rop
>Addgene plasmid #71849 | pMES140 | depositor full sequence | sequence record 133982 | pMES140 sequence 7055 bps
TCGCGCGTTTCGGTGATGACGGTGAAAACCTCTGACACATGCAGCTCCCGGAGACGGTCACAGCTTGTCT
GTAAGCGGATGCCGGGAGCAGACAAGCCCGTCAGGGCGCGTCAGCGGGTGTTGGCGGGTGTCGGGGCTGG
CTTAACTATGCGGCATCAGAGCAGATTGTACTGAGAGTGCACCATATCGACTACGTCGTTAAGGCCGTTT
CTGACAGAGTAAAATTCTTGAGGGAACTTTCACCATTATGGGAAATGGTTCAAGAAGGTATTGACTTAAA
CTCCATCAAATGGTCAGGTCATTGAGTGTTTTTTATTTGTTGTATTTTTTTTTTTTTAGAGAAAATCCTC
CAATATATAAATTAGGAATCATAGTTTCATGATTTTCTGTTACACCTAACTTTTTGTGTGGTGCCCTCCT
CCTTGTCAATATTAATGTTAAAGTGCAATTCTTTTTCCTTATCACGTTGAGCCATTAGTATCAATTTGCT
TACCTGTATTCCTTTACATCCTCCTTTTTCTCCTTCTTGATAAATGTATGTAGATTGCGTATATAGTTTC
GTCTACCCTATGAACATATTCCATTTTGTAATTTCGTGTCGTTTCTATTATGAATTTCATTTATAAAGTT
TATGTACAAATATCATAAAAAAAGAGAATCTTTTTAAGCAAGGATTTTCTTAACTTCTTCGGCGACAGCA
TCACCGACTTCGGTGGTACTGTTGGAACCACCTAAATCACCAGTTCTGATACCTGCATCCAAAACCTTTT
TAACTGCATCTTCAATGGCCTTACCTTCTTCAGGCAAGTTCAATGACAATTTCAACATCATTGCAGCAGA
CAAGATAGTGGCGATAGGGTCAACCTTATTCTTTGGCAAATCTGGAGCAGAACCGTGGCATGGTTCGTAC
AAACCAAATGCGGTGTTCTTGTCTGGCAAAGAGGCCAAGGACGCAGATGGCAACAAACCCAAGGAACCTG
GGATAACGGAGGCTTCATCGGAGATGATATCACCAAACATGTTGCTGGTGATTATAATACCATTTAGGTG
GGTTGGGTTCTTAACTAGGATCATGGCGGCAGAATCAATCAATTGATGTTGAACCTTCAATGTAGGGAAT
TCGTTCTTGATGGTTTCCTCCACAGTTTTTCTCCATAATCTTGAAGAGGCCAAAACATTAGCTTTATCCA
AGGACCAAATAGGCAATGGTGGCTCATGTTGTAGGGCCATGAAAGCGGCCATTCTTGTGATTCTTTGCAC
TTCTGGAACGGTGTATTGTTCACTATCCCAAGCGACACCATCACCATCGTCTTCCTTTCTCTTACCAAAG
TAAATACCTCCCACTAATTCTCTGACAACAACGAAGTCAGTACCTTTAGCAAATTGTGGCTTGATTGGAG
ATAAGTCTAAAAGAGAGTCGGATGCAAAGTTACATGGTCTTAAGTTGGCGTACAATTGAAGTTCTTTACG
GATTTTTAGTAAACCTTGTTCAGGTCTAACACTACCGGTACCCCATTTAGGACCACCCACAGCACCTAAC
AAAACGGCATCAACCTTCTTGGAGGCTTCCAGCGCCTCATCTGGAAGTGGGACACCTGTAGCATCGATAG
CAGCACCACCAATTAAATGATTTTCGAAATCGAACTTGACATTGGAACGAACATCAGAAATAGCTTTAAG
AACCTTAATGGCTTCGGCTGTGATTTCTTGACCAACGTGGTCACCTGGCAAAACGACGATCTTCTTAGGG
GCAGACATAGGGGCAGACATTAGAATGGTATATCCTTGAAATATATATATATATTGCTGAAATGTAAAAG
GTAAGAAAAGTTAGAAAGTAAGACGATTGCTAACCACCTATTGGAAAAAACAATAGGTCCTTAAATAATA
TTGTCAACTTCAAGTATTGTGATGCAAGCATTTAGTCATGAACGCTTCTCTATTCTATATGAAAAGCCGG
TTCCGGCCTCTCACCTTTCCTTTTTCTCCCAATTTTTCAGTTGAAAAAGGTATATGCGTCAGGCGACCTC
TGAAATTAACAAAAAATTTCCAGTCATCGAATTTGATTCTGTGCGATAGCGCCCCTGTGTGTTCTCGTTA
TGTTGAGGAAAAAAATAATGGTTGCTAAGAGATTCGAACTCTTGCATCTTACGATACCTGAGTATTCCCA
CAGTTAACTGCGGTCAAGATATTTCTTGAATCAGGCGCCTTAGACCGCTCGGCCAAACAACCAATTACTT
GTTGAGAAATAGAGTATAATTATCCTATAAATATAACGTTTTTGAACACACATGAACAAGGAAGTACAGG
ACAATTGATTTTGAAGAGAATGTGGATTTTGATGTAATTGTTGGGATTCCATTTTTAATAAGGCAATAAT
ATTAGGTATGTGGATATACTAGAAGTTCTCCTCGAGGGTCGATATGCGGTGTGAAATACCGCACAGATGC
GTAAGGAGAAAATACCGCATCAGGAAATTGTAAACGTTAATATTTTGTTAAAATTCGCGTTAAATTTTTG
TTAAATCAGCTCATTTTTTAACCAATAGGCCGAAATCGGCAAAATCCCTTATAAATCAAAAGAATAGACC
GAGATAGGGT
[37 nt withheld, positions 2601-2637]
AAAGAACGTGGACTCCAACGTCAAAGG
[49 nt withheld, positions 2665-2713]
T
[91 nt withheld, positions 2715-2805]
G
[124 nt withheld, positions 2807-2930]
CCATTCGCCATTCAGGCTGCGCAACTGTTGGGAAGGGCGATCGGTGCGGGCCTCTTCGCTATTACGCCAG
CTGGCGAAAGGGGGATGTGCTGCAAGGCGATTAAGTTGGGTAACGCCAGGGTTTTCCCAGTCACGACGTT
GTAAAACGACGGCCAGTGAATTGTAATACGACTCACTATAGGGCGAATTGGAGCTCCACCGCGGTGGCGG
CCGCTCTAGAACTAGTGGATCCCCCGGGCTGCAGGAATTCCTCGAGCTACGTCAGGGCTCTTCAACTAAA
GTTTGAGAGGGCATTTTTTGTTCGAACAATATCAGTGCTAACAAGGTTGCTACCACATCAATGAACTCTA
CTCCTGTATGAACCCTAATTTTCCTTCATGAAAAATGAATTTTCGATGTTTTTCCGTGGATTTTATATTT
TTTCAAATATATAAAGGAGTAAGAAAATAACTTTGTTTATCCTATGTTGCGGTAAAGAACTAAATAGTGG
TCTTCACCTGTTTTCTAATTTCTTCTCGTTTAAAGTTCTTCAATCCATGACCAAAGAATCGTCACAAATC
GAAGCTTACAAAATGGAGTAAAATTTTTTTTACTCAGTAATATGCTTTGGGTTGAAAGTCTCCCACCAAT
TCGTATGCGGAAAACGTAATGAGATTTAAAAATTTTAAATTGTTTAAATCAACTCATTAAGGAGGATGCC
CTTGGGTATTCTGCTTCTTGACCTGGTACCTCTATTGCAGGGTACTGGTGTTTTCTTCGGTACTGGATTC
CGTTTGTATGGAATCTAAACCATAGTTATGACGATTGCTCTTTCCCGTGCTGGATCGAGTAACCCAATGG
AGCTTACTATTCTTGGTCCATGGATTCACCCCTTTTTATTTTTTTAACAGTTTGTTGTTTACACTATTTT
TTAGCAGTGTAAAACTTTTGCATAGTTAAATATGCCGAACTGATCTAATAAAAAGTCTGAATAACTCAGA
TGAGTTATTTATTGGTAAACTTGTGTAAGAAGAAGATGGAATAGTGAATAATTCATCAAATGATGAAATA
CCAATGCAACAGAGTCAAGCTCTGAGTTTCAAAAAGAAACATGGACGAGATTGCTTTTTTATTACTGACC
ATGATTATTCATTACTTACCATTGTTCCTCATTCTATATAATTGATTGGGCACCGCGTAAATTCTTGAGC
CTCTTCGGTAGTATTCAATCGCAATATGGGGTAGTTTACGGAAGTGCTGTAAATGATGTCTAAAATGAAC
AACTATGCGTCCTTATTGTGACAATGAATTCGATATCAAGCTTATCGATACCGTCGACCTCGAGGGGGGG
CCCGGTACCAGCTTTTGTTCCCTTTAGTGAGGGTTAATTTCGAGCTTGGCGTAATCATGGTCATAGCTGT
TTCCTGTGTGAAATTGTTATCCGCTCACAATTCCACACAACATACGAGCCGGAAGCATAAAGTGTAAAGC
CTGGGGTGCCTAATGAGTGAGCTAACTCACATTAATTGCGTTGCGCTCACTGCCCGCTTTCCAGTCGGGA
AACCTGTCGTGCCAGCTGCATTAATGAATCGGCCAACGCGCGGGGAGAGGCGGTTTGCGTATTGGGCGCT
CTTCCGCTTCCTCGCTCACTGACTCGCTGCGCTCGGTCGTTCGGCTGCGGCGAGCGGTATCAGCTCACTC
AAAGGCGGTAATACGGTTATCCACAGAATCAGGGGATAACGCAGGAAAGAACATGTGAGCAAAAGGCCAG
CAAAAGGCCAGGAACCGTAAAAAGGCCGCGTTGCTGGCGTTTTTCCATAGGCTCCGCCCCCCTGACGAGC
ATCACAAAAATCGACGCTCAAGTCAGAGGTGGCGAAACCCGACAGGACTATAAAGATACCAGGCGTTCCC
CCCTGGAAGCTCCCTCGTGCGCTCTCCTGTTCCGACCCTGCCGCTTACCGGATACCTGTCCGCCTTTCTC
CCTTCGGGAAGCGTGGCGCTTTCTCAATGCTCACGCTGTAGGTATCTCAGTTCGGTGTAGGTCGTTCGCT
CCAAGCTGGGCTGTGTGCACGAACCCCCCGTTCAGCCCGACCGCTGCGCCTTATCCGGTAACTATCGTCT
TGAGTCCAACCCGGTAAGACACGACTTATCGCCACTGGCAGCAGCCACTGGTAACAGGATTAGCAGAGCG
AGGTATGTAGGCGGTGCTACAGAGTTCTTGAAGTGGTGGCCTAACTACGGCTACACTAGAAGGACAGTAT
TTGGTATCTGCGCTCTGCTGAAGCCAGTTACCTTCGGAAAAAGAGTTGGTAGCTCTTGATCCGGCAAACA
AACCACCGCTGGTAGCGGTGGTTTTTTTGTTTGCAAGCAGCAGATTACGCGCAGAAAAAAAGGATCTCAA
GAAGATCCTTTGATCTTTTCTACGGGGTCTGACGCTCAGTGGAACGAAAACTCACGTTAAGGGATTTTGG
TCATGAGATTATCAAAAAGGATCTTCACCTAGATCCTTTTAAATTAAAAATGAAGTTTTAAATCAATCTA
AAGTATATATGAGTAAACTTGGTCTGACAGTTACCAATGCTTAATCAGTGAGGCACCTATCTCAGCGATC
TGTCTATTTCGTTCATCCATAGTTGCCTGACTGCCCGTCGTGTAGATAACTACGATACGGGAGGGCTTAC
CATCTGGCCCCAGTGCTGCAATGATACCGCGAGACCCACGCTCACCGGCTCCAGATTTATCAGCAATAAA
CCAGCCAGCCGGAAGGGCCGAGCGCAGAAGTGGTCCTGCAACTTTATCCGCCTCCATCCAGTCTATTAAT
TGTTGCCGGGAAGCTAGAGTAAGTAGTTCGCCAGTTAATAGTTTGCGCAACGTTGTTGCCATTGCTACAG
GCATCGTGGTGTCACGCTCGTCGTTTGGTATGGCTTCATTCAGCTCCGGTTCCCAACGATCAAGGCGAGT
TACATGATCCCCCATGTTGTGAAAAAAAGCGGTTAGCTCCTTCGGTCCTCCGATCGTTGTCAGAAGTAAG
TTGGCCGCAGTGTTATCACTCATGGTTATGGCAGCACTGCATAATTCTCTTACTGTCATGCCATCCGTAA
GATGCTTTTCTGTGACTGGTGAGTACTCAACCAAGTCATTCTGAGAATAGTGTATGCGGCGACCGAGTTG
CTCTTGCCCGGCGTCAATACGGGATAATACCGCGCCACATAGCAGAACTTTAAAAGTGCTCATCATTGGA
AAACGTTCTTCGGGGCGAAAACTCTCAAGGATCTTACCGCTGTTGAGATCCAGTTCGATGTAACCCACTC
GTGCACCCAACTGATCTTCAGCATCTTTTACTTTCACCAGCGTTTCTGGGTGAGCAAAAACAGGAAGGCA
AAATGCCGCAAAAAAGGGAATAAGGGCGACACGGAAATGTTGAATACTCATACTCTTCCTTTTTCAATAT
TATTGAAGCATTTATCAGGGTTATTGTCTCATGAGCGGATACATATTTGAATGTATTTAGAAAAATAAAC
AAATAGGGGTTCCGCGCACATTTCCCCGAAAAGTGCCACCTGGGTCCTTTTCATCACGTGCTATAAAAAT
AATTATAATTTAAATTTTTTAATATAAATATATAAATTAAAAATAGAAAGTAAAAAAAGAAATTAAAGAA
AAAATAGTTTTTGTTTTCCGAAGATGTAAAAGACTCTAGGGGGATCGCCAACAAATACTACCTTTTATCT
TGCTCTTCCTGCTCTCAGGTATTAATGCCGAATTGTTTCATCTTGTCTGTGTAGAAGACCACACACGAAA
ATCCTGTGATTTTACATTTTACTTATCGTTAATCGAATGTATATCTATTTAATCTGCTTTTCTTGTCTAA
TAAATATATATGTAAAGTACGCTTTTTGTTGAAATTTTTTAAACCTTTGTTTATTTTTTTTTCTTCATTC
CGTAACTCTTCTACCTTCTTTATTTACTTTCTAAAATCCAAATACAAAACATAAAAATAAATAAACACAG
AGTAAATTCCCAAATTATTCCATCATTAAAAGATACGAGGCGCGTGTAAGTTACAGGCAAGCGATCCGTC
CTAAGAAACCATTATTATCATGACATTAACCTATAAAAATAGGCGTATCACGAGGCCCTTTCGTC
