>Addgene plasmid #71849 | pMES140 | addgene partial sequence | sequence record 132520 | F1ori-R 5'-AGGGAAGAAAGCGAAAGGAG-3'
[71 nt withheld, positions 1-71]
CCATTCGCCATTCAGGCTGCGCAACTGTTGGGAAGGGCGATCGGTGCGGGCCTCTTCGCTATTACGCCAG
CTGGCGAAAGGGGGATGTGCTGCAAGGCGATTAAGTTGGGTAACGCCAGGGTTTTCCCAGTCACGACGTT
GTAAAACGACGGCCAGTGAATTGTAATACGACTCACTATAGGGCGAATTGGAGCTCCACCGCGGTGGCGG
CCGCTCTAGAACTAGTGGATCCCCCGGGCTGCAGGAATTCCTCGAGCTACGTCAGGGCTCTTCAACTAAA
GTTTGAGAGGGCATTTTTTGTTCGAACAATATCAGTGCTAACAAGGTTGCTACCACATCAATGAACTCTA
CTCCTGTATGAACCCTAATTTTCCTTCATGAAAAATGAATTTTCGATGTTTTTCCGTGGATTTTATATTT
TTTCAAATATATAAAGGAGTAAGAAAATAACTTTGTTTATCCTATGTTGCGGTAAAGAACTAAATAGTGG
TCTTCACCTGTTTTCTAATTTCTTCTCGTTTAAAGTTCTTCAATCCATGACCAAAGAATCGTCACAAATC
GAAGCTTACAAAATGGAGTAAAATTTTTTTTACTCAGTAATATGCTTTGGGTTGAAAGTCTCCCACCAAT
TCGTATGCGGAAAACGTAATGAGATTTAAAAATTTTAAATTGTTTAAATCAACTCATTAAGGAGGATGCC
CTTGGGTATTCTGCTTCTTGACCTGGTACCTCTATTGCAGGGTACTGGTGTTTTCTTCGGTACTGGATTC
CGTTTGTATGGAATCTAAACCATAGTTATGACGATTGCTCTTTCCCGTGCTGGATCGAGTAACCCAATGG
AGCTTACTATTCTTGGTCCATGGATTCACCCCTTTT
