>Addgene plasmid #71849 | pMES140 | addgene partial sequence | sequence record 132521 | pBR322ori-F 5'-GGGAAACGCCTGGTATCTTT-3'
GCCACCTCTGACTTGAGCGTCGATTTTTGTGATGCTCGTCAGGGGGGCGGAGCCTATGGAAAAACGCCAG
CAACGCGGCCTTTTTACGGTTCCTGGCCTTTTGCTGGCCTTTTGCTCACATGTTCTTTCCTGCGTTATCC
CCTGATTCTGTGGATAACCGTATTACCGCCTTTGAGTGAGCTGATACCGCTCGCCGCAGCCGAACGACCG
AGCGCAGCGAGTCAGTGAGCGAGGAAGCGGAAGAGCGCCCAATACGCAAACCGCCTCTCCCCGCGCGTTG
GCCGATTCATTAATGCAGCTGGCACGACAGGTTTCCCGACTGGAAAGCGGGCAGTGAGCGCAACGCAATT
AATGTGAGTTAGCTCACTCATTAGGCACCCCAGGCTTTACACTTTATGCTTCCGGCTCGTATGTTGTGTG
GAATTGTGAGCGGATAACAATTTCACACAGGAAACAGCTATGACCATGATTACGCCAAGCTCGAAATTAA
CCCTCACTAAAGGGAACAAAAGCTGGTACCGGGCCCCCCCTCGAGGTCGACGGTATCGATAAGCTTGATA
TCGAATTCATTGTCACAATAAGGACGCATAGTTGTTCATTTTAGACATCATTTACAGCACTTCCGTAAAC
TACCCCATATTGCGATTGAATACTACCGAAGAGGCTCAAGAATTTACGCGGTGCCCAATCAATTATATAG
AATGAGGAACAATGGTAAGTAATGAATAATCATGGTCAGTAATAAAAAAGCAATCTCGTCCATGTTTCTT
TTTGAAACTCAGAGCTTGACTCTGTTGCATTGGTATTTCATCATTTGATGAATTATTCACTATTCCATCT
TCTTCTTACACAAGTTTACCAATAAATAACTCATCTGAGTTATTCAGACTTTTTATTAGATCAGTTCGGC
ATATTTAACTATGCAAAAGTTTTACACTGCTAAAAA
