>Addgene plasmid #71849 | pMES140 | addgene partial sequence | sequence record 133981 | Leu2-F 5'-atgctgtcgccgaagaag-3'
TGCTTAAAAAGATTCTCTTTTTTTATGATATTTGTACATAAACTTTATAAATGAAATTCATAATAGAAAC
GACACGAAATTACAAAATGGAATATGTTCATAGGGTAGACGAAACTATATACGCAATCTACATACATTTA
TCAAGAAGGAGAAAAAGGAGGATGTAAAGGAATACAGGTAAGCAAATTGATACTAATGGCTCAACGTGAT
AAGGAAAAAGAATTGCACTTTAACATTAATATTGACAAGGAGGAGGGCACCACACAAAAAGTTAGGTGTA
ACAGAAAATCATGAAACTATGATTCCTAATTTATATATTGGAGGATTTTCTCTAAAAAAAAAAAAATACA
ACAAATAAAAAACACTCAATGACCTGACCATTTGATGGAGTTTAAGTCAATACCTTCTTGAACCATTTCC
CATAATGGTGAAAGTTCCCTCAAGAATTTTACTCTGTCAGAAACGGCCTTAACGACGTAGTCGATATGGT
GCACTCTCAGTACAATCTGCTCTGATGCCGCATAGTTAAGCCAGCCCCGACACCCGCCAACACCCGCTGA
CGCGCCCTGACGGGCTTGTCTGCTCCCGGCATCCGCTTACAGACAAGCTGTGACCGTCTCCGGGAGCTGC
ATGTGTCAGAGGTTTTCACCGTCATCACCGAAACGCGCGAGACGAAAGGGCCTCGTGATACGCCTATTTT
TATAGGTTAATGTCATGATAATAATGGTTTCTTAGGACGGATCGCTTGCCTGTAACTTACACGCGCCTCG
TATCTTTTAATGATGGAATAATTTGGGAATTTACTCTGTGTTTATTTATTTTTATGTTTTGTATTTGGAT
TTTAGAAAGTAAATAAAGAAGGTAGAAGAGTTACGGAATGAAGAAAAAAAAATAAACAAAGGTTTAAAAA
ATTTCAACAAAAAGCGTACTTTACATATATATTTATTAGACAAGAAAAGCAGATTAAATAGATATACATT
CGATTAACGATAAGTAAAATGTAAAATCACAGGATTTTCGTGTGTGGTCTTCTACACAGACAAGATGAAA
CAATTCGGCATTAATACCTGAGAGCAGGAAGAGCAAGATAAAAGGTAGTATTTGTTGG
